Addgene plasmid #173614: Lenti-sgRnf43#2/Cre
Purpose: Expresses a Rnf43-targeting gRNA and Cre-recombinase
Depositing lab: Charles Swanton. Depositing organization: University College London. Publication: A functional taxonomy of tumor suppression in oncogenic KRAS-driven lung cancer. Cai H, Chew SK, Li C, Tsai MK, Andrejka L, Murray CW, Hughes NW, Shuldiner EG, Ashkin EL, Tang R, Hung KL, Chen LC, Lee SYC, Yousefi M, Lin WY, Kunder CA, Cong L, McFarland CD, Petrov DA, Swanton C, Winslow MM. Cancer Discov. 2021 Feb 19. pii: 2159-8290.CD-20-1325. doi: 10.1158/2159-8290.CD-20-1325. PubMed 33608386.
Backbone
  Vector backbone: pLL3.3
  Vector type: Lentiviral, Cre/Lox, CRISPR
Growth in bacteria
  Bacterial resistance: Ampicillin, 100 μg/mL
  Growth temperature: 37°C
  Growth strain: NEB Stable
  Copy number: High Copy
Gene/Insert
  Gene/Insert name: gRNA targeting Rnf43
  gRNA/shRNA sequence: TAGACAGATGGCACACACGG
  Species: M. musculus (mouse)
  Entrez Gene: Rnf43 (a.k.a. 4732452J19Rik, RP23-449P23.1)
  Cloning method: Restriction Enzyme; 5′ cloning site unknown (unknown if destroyed); 3′ cloning site unknown (unknown if destroyed)
Terms and licenses: Academic/Nonprofit Terms; Industry Terms: Not Available to Industry
How to cite: Lenti-sgRnf43#2/Cre was a gift from Charles Swanton (Addgene plasmid # 173614 ; http://n2t.net/addgene:173614 ; RRID:Addgene_173614)
