[The description below was written by a language model from this plasmid's Addgene catalogue record and pLannotate feature annotations shown in this document.]
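Description:
Lenti-sgRnf43#2/Cre is an HIV-1-derived lentiviral transfer plasmid built on the pLL3.3 backbone that delivers a CRISPR guide RNA and Cre recombinase together from a single provirus. It is maintained in bacteria through a high-copy ColE1/pUC-type origin and an ampicillin resistance gene (β-lactamase with its own promoter). The annotated sequence is 7,760 nt. Viral genomic RNA is transcribed in packaging cells from a CMV enhancer/promoter fused to a truncated 5' LTR. It carries the Ψ packaging signal with a short gag fragment, the Rev response element for Rev-dependent nuclear export, and the cPPT/CTS element that aids nuclear import of the reverse-transcribed genome. A second truncated LTR, preceded by a nef-derived fragment, closes the viral unit.

The payload consists of two independent expression units. A human U6 RNA polymerase III promoter drives a guide against mouse Rnf43, placed directly upstream of the Streptococcus pyogenes Cas9 gRNA scaffold; the "#2" in the name suggests it is one of several guides to this gene. Downstream, the mouse PGK promoter drives Cre recombinase, followed by a WPRE to enhance transcript stability and expression. No Cas9 coding sequence and no mammalian selection marker are annotated, so the nuclease must be supplied by the target cells or animal. Cre would recombine loxP-flanked alleles in transduced cells while the guide directs Cas9 to disrupt Rnf43. The associated publication concerns tumor suppressor function in oncogenic KRAS-driven lung cancer, which is consistent with use in Cre-activated mouse tumor models. The record does not specify the recipient strain, the alleles involved, or the cloning sites used.
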