Features (pLannotate 1.2.2; 21 found; start..end, strand, type, name):
    126..178     -  misc_feature   bom (fragment): basis of mobility region from pBR322
    333..712     +  enhancer       CMV enhancer: human cytomegalovirus immediate early enhancer
    713..912     +  promoter       CMV promoter: human cytomegalovirus (CMV) immediate early promoter
    930..1110    +  LTR            5' LTR (truncated): truncated 5' long terminal repeat (LTR) from HIV-1
   1157..1282    +  misc_feature   HIV-1 Ψ: packaging signal of human immunodeficiency virus type 1
   1266..1604    +  CDS            HIV-1 gag (fragment): gag protein from human immunodeficiency virus 1; gag
   1779..2012    +  misc_feature   RRE: The Rev response element (RRE) of HIV-1 allows for Rev-dependent mRNA export from the nucleus to the cytoplasm.
   2389..2489    +  CDS            Rev (fragment): human immunodeficiency virus 1 (HIV-1) Rev protein; rev; enhances nuclear export of unspliced and incompletely spliced viral mRNAs
   2539..2656    +  misc_feature   cPPT/CTS: central polypurine tract and central termination sequence of HIV-1
   2738..2978    +  promoter       U6 promoter: RNA polymerase III promoter for human U6 snRNA
   3008..3083    +  misc_RNA       gRNA scaffold: guide RNA scaffold for the Streptococcus pyogenes CRISPR/Cas9 system
   3136..3628    +  promoter       PGK promoter: mouse phosphoglycerate kinase 1 promoter
   3658..4688    +  CDS            Cre (fragment): site-specific recombinase Cre is a site-specific recombinase from bacteriophage P1. Recombination occurs at loxP sequences.
   4721..4744    +  misc_feature   MCS (fragment): pBluescript multiple cloning site
   4744..5332    +  misc_feature   WPRE: woodchuck hepatitis virus posttranscriptional regulatory element
   5333..5352    +  misc_feature   MCS (fragment): pBluescript multiple cloning site
   5354..5854    +  CDS            nef (fragment): NEF_HV1LA - Experimental evidence at protein level: Swiss-Prot protein existence level 1. Extracellular Nef protein targets CD4(+) T-lymphocytes for apoptosis by interacting with CXCR4 surface receptors. From Human immunodeficiency virus type 1 group M subtype B (isolate Lai) (HIV-1).
   5861..6041    +  LTR            5' LTR (truncated): truncated 5' long terminal repeat (LTR) from HIV-1
   6103..6691    -  rep_origin     ori: high-copy-number ColE1/pMB1/pBR322/pUC origin of replication
   6862..7722    -  CDS            AmpR: β-lactamase; bla; confers resistance to ampicillin, carbenicillin, and related antibiotics
   7723..67      -  promoter       AmpR promoter (across the origin): bla
>Addgene plasmid #173614 | Lenti-sgRnf43#2/Cre | addgene full sequence | sequence record 363664 | Addgene NGS Result
GTTATTGTCTCATGAGCGGATACATATTTGAATGTATTTAGAAAAATAAACAAATAGGGGTTCCGCGCAC
ATTTCCCCGAAAAGTGCCACCTGACGTCGACGGATCGGGAGATCTCCCGATCCCCTATGGTGCACTCTCA
GTACAATCTGCTCTGATGCCGCATAGTTAAGCCAGTATCTGCTCCCTGCTTGTGTGTTGGAGGTCGCTGA
GTAGTGCGCGAGCAAAATTTAAGCTACAACAAGGCAAGGCTTGACCGACAATTGCATGAAGAATCTGCTT
AGGGTTAGGCGTTTTGCGCTGCTTCGCGATGTACGGGCCAGATATACGCGTTGACATTGATTATTGACTA
GTTATTAATAGTAATCAATTACGGGGTCATTAGTTCATAGCCCATATATGGAGTTCCGCGTTACATAACT
TACGGTAAATGGCCCGCCTGGCTGACCGCCCAACGACCCCCGCCCATTGACGTCAATAATGACGTATGTT
CCCATAGTAACGCCAATAGGGACTTTCCATTGACGTCAATGGGTGGAGTATTTACGGTAAACTGCCCACT
TGGCAGTACATCAAGTGTATCATATGCCAAGTACGCCCCCTATTGACGTCAATGACGGTAAATGGCCCGC
CTGGCATTATGCCCAGTACATGACCTTATGGGACTTTCCTACTTGGCAGTACATCTACGTATTAGTCATC
GCTATTACCATGGTGATGCGGTTTTGGCAGTACATCAATGGGCGTGGATAGCGGTTTGACTCACGGGGAT
TTCCAAGTCTCCACCCCATTGACGTCAATGGGAGTTTGTTTTGGCACCAAAATCAACGGGACTTTCCAAA
ATGTCGTAACAACTCCGCCCCATTGACGCAAATGGGCGGTAGGCGTGTACGGTGGGAGGTCTATATAAGC
AGCGCGTTTTGCCTGTACTGGGTCTCTCTGGTTAGACCAGATCTGAGCCTGGGAGCTCTCTGGCTAACTA
GGGAACCCACTGCTTAAGCCTCAATAAAGCTTGCCTTGAGTGCTTCAAGTAGTGTGTGCCCGTCTGTTGT
GTGACTCTGGTAACTAGAGATCCCTCAGACCCTTTTAGTCAGTGTGGAAAATCTCTAGCAGTGGCGCCCG
AACAGGGACTTGAAAGCGAAAGGGAAACCAGAGGAGCTCTCTCGACGCAGGACTCGGCTTGCTGAAGCGC
GCACGGCAAGAGGCGAGGGGCGGCGACTGGTGAGTACGCCAAAAATTTTGACTAGCGGAGGCTAGAAGGA
GAGAGATGGGTGCGAGAGCGTCAGTATTAAGCGGGGGAGAATTAGATCGCGATGGGAAAAAATTCGGTTA
AGGCCAGGGGGAAAGAAAAAATATAAATTAAAACATATAGTATGGGCAAGCAGGGAGCTAGAACGATTCG
CAGTTAATCCTGGCCTGTTAGAAACATCAGAAGGCTGTAGACAAATACTGGGACAGCTACAACCATCCCT
TCAGACAGGATCAGAAGAACTTAGATCATTATATAATACAGTAGCAACCCTCTATTGTGTGCATCAAAGG
ATAGAGATAAAAGACACCAAGGAAGCTTTAGACAAGATAGAGGAAGAGCAAAACAAAAGTAAGACCACCG
CACAGCAAGCGGCCGGCCGCTGATCTTCAGACCTGGAGGAGGAGATATGAGGGACAATTGGAGAAGTGAA
TTATATAAATATAAAGTAGTAAAAATTGAACCATTAGGAGTAGCACCCACCAAGGCAAAGAGAAGAGTGG
TGCAGAGAGAAAAAAGAGCAGTGGGAATAGGAGCTTTGTTCCTTGGGTTCTTGGGAGCAGCAGGAAGCAC
TATGGGCGCAGCGTCAATGACGCTGACGGTACAGGCCAGACAATTATTGTCTGGTATAGTGCAGCAGCAG
AACAATTTGCTGAGGGCTATTGAGGCGCAACAGCATCTGTTGCAACTCACAGTCTGGGGCATCAAGCAGC
TCCAGGCAAGAATCCTGGCTGTGGAAAGATACCTAAAGGATCAACAGCTCCTGGGGATTTGGGGTTGCTC
TGGAAAACTCATTTGCACCACTGCTGTGCCTTGGAATGCTAGTTGGAGTAATAAATCTCTGGAACAGATT
TGGAATCACACGACCTGGATGGAGTGGGACAGAGAAATTAACAATTACACAAGCTTAATACACTCCTTAA
TTGAAGAATCGCAAAACCAGCAAGAAAAGAATGAACAAGAATTATTGGAATTAGATAAATGGGCAAGTTT
GTGGAATTGGTTTAACATAACAAATTGGCTGTGGTATATAAAATTATTCATAATGATAGTAGGAGGCTTG
GTAGGTTTAAGAATAGTTTTTGCTGTACTTTCTATAGTGAATAGAGTTAGGCAGGGATATTCACCATTAT
CGTTTCAGACCCACCTCCCAACCCCGAGGGGACCCGACAGGCCCGAAGGAATAGAAGAAGAAGGTGGAGA
GAGAGACAGAGACAGATCCATTCGATTAGTGAACGGATCGGCACTGCGTGCGCCAATTCTGCAGACAAAT
GGCAGTATTCATCCACAATTTTAAAAGAAAAGGGGGGATTGGGGGGTACAGTGCAGGGGAAAGAATAGTA
GACATAATAGCAACAGACATACAAACTAAAGAATTACAAAAACAAATTACAAAAATTCAAAATTTTCGGG
TTTATTACAGGGACAGCAGAGATCCAGTTTGGTTAGTACCGGGCCCGCTCTAGCCCTGCAGGAACTGTTT
AAACTGTGAGGGCCTATTTCCCATGATTCCTTCATATTTGCATATACGATACAAGGCTGTTAGAGAGATA
ATTGGAATTAATTTGACTGTAAACACAAAGATATTAGTACAAAATACGTGACGTAGAAAGTAATAATTTC
TTGGGTAGTTTGCAGTTTTAAAATTATGTTTTAAAATGGACTATCATATGCTTACCGTAACTTGAAAGTA
TTTCGATTTCTTGGCTTTATATATCTTGTGGAAAGGACCAAACACCGTAGACAGATGGCACACACGGGTT
TTAGAGCTAGAAATAGCAAGTTAAAATAAGGCTAGTCCGTTATCAACTTGAAAAAGTGGCACCGAGTCGG
TGCTTTTTTGTTTGGCGCGCCTATGGCTTAATTAACATGGCGGCCGCATTCTACCGGGTAGGGGAGGCGC
TTTTCCCAAGGCAGTCTGGAGCATGCGCTTTAGCAGCCCCGCTGGGCACTTGGCGCTACACAAGTGGCCT
CTGGCCTCGCACACATTCCACATCCACCGGTAGGCGCCAACCGGCTCCGTTCTTTGGTGGCCCCTTCGCG
CCACCTTCTACTCCTCCCCTAGTCAGGAAGTTCCCCCCCGCCCCGCAGCTCGCGTCGTGCAGGACGTGAC
AAATGGAAGTAGCACGTCTCACTAGTCTCGTGCAGATGGACAGCACCGCTGAGCAATGGAAGCGGGTAGG
CCTTTGGGGCAGCGGCCAATAGCAGCTTTGCTCCTTCGCTTTCTGGGCTCAGAGGCTGGGAAGGGGTGGG
TCCGGGGGCGGGCTCAGGGGCGGGCTCAGGGGCGGGGCGGGCGCCCGAAGGTCCTCCGGAGGCCCGGCAT
TCTGCACGCTTCAAAAGCGCACGTCTGCCGCGCTGTTCTCCTCTTCCTCATCTCCGGGACCCGGGATGCC
CAAGAAGAAGAGGAAGGTGTCCAATTTACTGACCGTACACCAAAATTTGCCTGCATTACCGGTCGATGCA
ACGAGTGATGAGGTTCGCAAGAACCTGATGGACATGTTCAGGGATCGCCAGGCGTTTTCTGAGCATACCT
GGAAAATGCTTCTGTCCGTTTGCCGGTCGTGGGCGGCATGGTGCAAGTTGAATAACCGGAAATGGTTTCC
CGCAGAACCTGAAGATGTTCGCGATTATCTTCTATATCTTCAGGCGCGCGGTCTGGCAGTAAAAACTATC
CAGCAACATTTGGGCCAGCTAAACATGCTTCATCGTCGGTCCGGGCTGCCACGACCAAGTGACAGCAATG
CTGTTTCACTGGTTATGCGGCGGATCCGAAAAGAAAACGTTGATGCCGGTGAACGTGCAAAACAGGCTCT
AGCGTTCGAACGCACTGATTTCGACCAGGTTCGTTCACTCATGGAAAATAGCGATCGCTGCCAGGATATA
CGTAATCTGGCATTTCTGGGGATTGCTTATAACACCCTGTTACGTATAGCCGAAATTGCCAGGATCAGGG
TTAAAGATATCTCACGTACTGACGGTGGGAGAATGTTAATCCATATTGGCAGAACGAAAACGCTGGTTAG
CACCGCAGGTGTAGAGAAGGCACTTAGCCTGGGGGTAACTAAACTGGTCGAGCGATGGATTTCCGTCTCT
GGTGTAGCTGATGATCCGAATAACTACCTGTTTTGCCGGGTCAGAAAAAATGGTGTTGCCGCGCCATCTG
CCACCAGCCAGCTATCAACTCGCGCCCTGGAAGGGATTTTTGAAGCAACTCATCGATTGATTTACGGCGC
TAAGGATGACTCTGGTCAGAGATACCTGGCCTGGTCTGGACACAGTGCCCGTGTCGGAGCCGCGCGAGAT
ATGGCCCGCGCTGGAGTTTCAATACCGGAGATCATGCAAGCTGGTGGCTGGACCAATGTAAATATTGTCA
TGAACTATATCCGTAACCTGGATAGTGAAACAGGGGCAATGGTGCGCCTGCTGGAAGATGGCGATTAGCC
ATGTTTAAGGGTTCCGGTTCCACTAGGTACAATTCGATATCAAGCTTATCGATAATCAACCTCTGGATTA
CAAAATTTGTGAAAGATTGACTGGTATTCTTAACTATGTTGCTCCTTTTACGCTATGTGGATACGCTGCT
TTAATGCCTTTGTATCATGCTATTGCTTCCCGTATGGCTTTCATTTTCTCCTCCTTGTATAAATCCTGGT
TGCTGTCTCTTTATGAGGAGTTGTGGCCCGTTGTCAGGCAACGTGGCGTGGTGTGCACTGTGTTTGCTGA
CGCAACCCCCACTGGTTGGGGCATTGCCACCACCTGTCAGCTCCTTTCCGGGACTTTCGCTTTCCCCCTC
CCTATTGCCACGGCGGAACTCATCGCCGCCTGCCTTGCCCGCTGCTGGACAGGGGCTCGGCTGTTGGGCA
CTGACAATTCCGTGGTGTTGTCGGGGAAATCATCGTCCTTTCCTTGGCTGCTCGCCTGTGTTGCCACCTG
GATTCTGCGCGGGACGTCCTTCTGCTACGTCCCTTCGGCCCTCAATCCAGCGGACCTTCCTTCCCGCGGC
CTGCTGCCGGCTCTGCGGCCTCTTCCGCGTCTTCGCCTTCGCCCTCAGACGAGTCGGATCTCCCTTTGGG
CCGCCTCCCCGCATCGATACCGTCGACCTCGATCGAGACCTAGAAAAACATGGAGCAATCACAAGTAGCA
ATACAGCAGCTACCAATGCTGATTGTGCCTGGCTAGAAGCACAAGAGGAGGAGGAGGTGGGTTTTCCAGT
CACACCTCAGGTACCTTTAAGACCAATGACTTACAAGGCAGCTGTAGATCTTAGCCACTTTTTAAAAGAA
AAGGGGGGACTGGAAGGGCTAATTCACTCCCAACGAAGACAAGATATCCTTGATCTGTGGATCTACCACA
CACAAGGCTACTTCCCTGATTGGCAGAACTACACACCAGGGCCAGGGATCAGATATCCACTGACCTTTGG
ATGGTGCTACAAGCTAGTACCAGTTGAGCAAGAGAAGGTAGAAGAAGCCAATGAAGGAGAGAACACCCGC
TTGTTACACCCTGTGAGCCTGCATGGGATGGATGACCCGGAGAGAGAAGTATTAGAGTGGAGGTTTGACA
GCCGCCTAGCATTTCATCACATGGCCCGAGAGCTGCATCCGGACTGTACTGGGTCTCTCTGGTTAGACCA
GATCTGAGCCTGGGAGCTCTCTGGCTAACTAGGGAACCCACTGCTTAAGCCTCAATAAAGCTTGCCTTGA
GTGCTTCAAGTAGTGTGTGCCCGTCTGTTGTGTGACTCTGGTAACTAGAGATCCCTCAGACCCTTTTAGT
CAGTGTGGAAAATCTCTAGCAGCATGTGAGCAAAAGGCCAGCAAAAGGCCAGGAACCGTAAAAAGGCCGC
GTTGCTGGCGTTTTTCCATAGGCTCCGCCCCCCTGACGAGCATCACAAAAATCGACGCTCAAGTCAGAGG
TGGCGAAACCCGACAGGACTATAAAGATACCAGGCGTTTCCCCCTGGAAGCTCCCTCGTGCGCTCTCCTG
TTCCGACCCTGCCGCTTACCGGATACCTGTCCGCCTTTCTCCCTTCGGGAAGCGTGGCGCTTTCTCATAG
CTCACGCTGTAGGTATCTCAGTTCGGTGTAGGTCGTTCGCTCCAAGCTGGGCTGTGTGCACGAACCCCCC
GTTCAGCCCGACCGCTGCGCCTTATCCGGTAACTATCGTCTTGAGTCCAACCCGGTAAGACACGACTTAT
CGCCACTGGCAGCAGCCACTGGTAACAGGATTAGCAGAGCGAGGTATGTAGGCGGTGCTACAGAGTTCTT
GAAGTGGTGGCCTAACTACGGCTACACTAGAAGAACAGTATTTGGTATCTGCGCTCTGCTGAAGCCAGTT
ACCTTCGGAAAAAGAGTTGGTAGCTCTTGATCCGGCAAACAAACCACCGCTGGTAGCGGTGGTTTTTTTG
TTTGCAAGCAGCAGATTACGCGCAGAAAAAAAGGATCTCAAGAAGATCCTTTGATCTTTTCTACGGGGTC
TGACGCTCAGTGGAACGAAAACTCACGTTAAGGGATTTTGGTCATGAGATTATCAAAAAGGATCTTCACC
TAGATCCTTTTAAATTAAAAATGAAGTTTTAAATCAATCTAAAGTATATATGAGTAAACTTGGTCTGACA
GTTACCAATGCTTAATCAGTGAGGCACCTATCTCAGCGATCTGTCTATTTCGTTCATCCATAGTTGCCTG
ACTCCCCGTCGTGTAGATAACTACGATACGGGAGGGCTTACCATCTGGCCCCAGTGCTGCAATGATACCG
CGAGACCCACGCTCACCGGCTCCAGATTTATCAGCAATAAACCAGCCAGCCGGAAGGGCCGAGCGCAGAA
GTGGTCCTGCAACTTTATCCGCCTCCATCCAGTCTATTAATTGTTGCCGGGAAGCTAGAGTAAGTAGTTC
GCCAGTTAATAGTTTGCGCAACGTTGTTGCCATTGCTACAGGCATCGTGGTGTCACGCTCGTCGTTTGGT
ATGGCTTCATTCAGCTCCGGTTCCCAACGATCAAGGCGAGTTACATGATCCCCCATGTTGTGCAAAAAAG
CGGTTAGCTCCTTCGGTCCTCCGATCGTTGTCAGAAGTAAGTTGGCCGCAGTGTTATCACTCATGGTTAT
GGCAGCACTGCATAATTCTCTTACTGTCATGCCATCCGTAAGATGCTTTTCTGTGACTGGTGAGTACTCA
ACCAAGTCATTCTGAGAATAGTGTATGCGGCGACCGAGTTGCTCTTGCCCGGCGTCAATACGGGATAATA
CCGCGCCACATAGCAGAACTTTAAAAGTGCTCATCATTGGAAAACGTTCTTCGGGGCGAAAACTCTCAAG
GATCTTACCGCTGTTGAGATCCAGTTCGATGTAACCCACTCGTGCACCCAACTGATCTTCAGCATCTTTT
ACTTTCACCAGCGTTTCTGGGTGAGCAAAAACAGGAAGGCAAAATGCCGCAAAAAAGGGAATAAGGGCGA
CACGGAAATGTTGAATACTCATACTCTTCCTTTTTCAATATTATTGAAGCATTTATCAGG
